>Addgene plasmid #74954 | pCIG1_UL136_25kDa_Myc | depositor full sequence | sequence record 141774 | pCIG1_UL136_25kDa_Myc sequence 8118 bps
ACGCGTGTAGTCTTATGCAATACTCTTGTAGTCTTGCAACATGGTAACGATGAGTTAGCAACATGCCTTA
CAAGGAGAGAAAAAGCACCGTGCATGCCGATTGGTGGAAGTAAGGTGGTACGATCGTGCCTTATTAGGAA
GGCAACAGACGGGTCTGACATGGATTGGACGAACCACTGAATTGCCGCATTGCAGAGATATTGTATTTAA
GTGCCTAGCTCGATACAATAAACGGGTCTCTCTGGTTAGACCAGATCTGAGCCTGGGAGCTCTCTGGCTA
ACTAGGGAACCCACTGCTTAAGCCTCAATAAAGCTTGCCTTGAGTGCTTCAAGTAGTGTGTGCCCGTCTG
TTGTGTGACTCTGGTAACTAGAGATCCCTCAGACCCTTTTAGTCAGTGTGGAAAATCTCTAGCAGTGGCG
CCCGAACAGGGACCTGAAAGCGAAAGGGAAACCAGAGCTCTCTCGACGCAGGACTCGGCTTGCTGAAGCG
CGCACGGCAAGAGGCGAGGGGCGGCGACTGGTGAGTACGCCAAAAATTTTGACTAGCGGAGGCTAGAAGG
AGAGAGATGGGTGCGAGAGCGTCAGTATTAAGCGGGGGAGAATTAGATCGCGATGGGAAAAAATTCGGTT
AAGGCCAGGGGGAAAGAAAAAATATAAATTAAAACATATAGTATGGGCAAGCAGGGAGCTAGAACGATTC
GCAGTTAATCCTGGCCTGTTAGAAACATCAGAAGGCTGTAGACAAATACTGGGACAGCTACAACCATCCC
TTCAGACAGGATCAGAAGAACTTAGATCATTATATAATACAGTAGCAACCCTCTATTGTGTGCATCAAAG
GATAGAGATAAAAGACACCAAGGAAGCTTTAGACAAGATAGAGGAAGAGCAAAACAAAAGTAAGACCACC
GCACAGCAAGCGGCCACTGATCTTCAGACCTGGAGGAGGAGATATGAGGGACAATTGGAGAAGTGAATTA
TATAAATATAAAGTAGTAAAAATTGAACCATTAGGAGTAGCACCCACCAAGGCAAAGAGAAGAGTGGTGC
AGAGAGAAAAAAGAGCAGTGGGAATAGGAGCTTTGTTCCTTGGGTTCTTGGGAGCAGCAGGAAGCACTAT
GGGCGCAGCCTCAATGACGCTGACGGTACAGGCCAGACAATTATTGTCTGGTATAGTGCAGCAGCAGAAC
AATTTGCTGAGGGCTATTGAGGCGCAACAGCATCTGTTGCAACTCACAGTCTGGGGCATCAAGCAGCTCC
AGGCAAGAATCCTGGCTGTGGAAAGATACCTAAAGGATCAACAGCTCCTGGGGATTTGGGGTTGCTCTGG
AAAACTCATTTGCACCACTGCTGTGCCTTGGAATGCTAGTTGGAGTAATAAATCTCTGGAACAGATTGGA
ATCACACGACCTGGATGGAGTGGGACAGAGAAATTAACAATTACACAAGCTTAATACACTCCTTAATTGA
AGAATCGCAAAACCAGCAAGAAAAGAATGAACAAGAATTATTGGAATTAGATAAATGGGCAAGTTTGTGG
AATTGGTTTAACATAACAAATTGGCTGTGGTATATAAAATTATTCATAATGATAGTAGGAGGCTTGGTAG
GTTTAAGAATAGTTTTTGCTGTACTTTCTATAGTGAATAGAGTTAGGCAGGGATATTCACCATTATCGTT
TCAGACCCACCTCCCAACCCCGAGGGGACCCGACAGGCCCGAAGGAATAGAAGAAGAAGGTGGAGAGAGA
GACAGAGACAGATCCATTCGATTAGTGAACGGATCTCGACGGTTAACTTTTAAAAGAAAAGGGGGGATTG
GGGGGTACAGTGCAGGGGAAAGAATAGTAGACATAATAGCAACAGACATACAAACTAAAGAATTACAAAA
ACAAATTACAAAAATTCAAAATTTTATCGATACTAGTATTATGCCCAGTACATGACCTTATGGGACTTTC
CTACTTGGCAGTACATCTACGTATTAGTCATCGCTATTACCATGGTGATGCGGTTTTGGCAGTACATCAA
TGGGCGTGGATAGCGGTTTGACTCACGGGGATTTCCAAGTCTCCACCCCATTGACGTCAATGGGAGTTTG
TTTTGGCACCAAAATCAACGGGACTTTCCAAAATGTCGTAACAACTCCGCCCCATTGACGCAAATGGGCG
GTAGGCGTGTACGGTGGGAGGTCTATATAAGCAGAGCTCGTTTAGTGAACCGTCAGATCGCCTGGAGACG
CCATCCACGCTGTTTTGACCTCCATAGAAGATTCTAGAGCTAGCGAATTCACCATGATTATGGCCATCGG
CGCGCTCATCGCGTACTTAAGATATTACCACCAGGACAGTTGGCGAGACGCGCTCCACGATCTATTTTGC
GGCTGTCATTATCCTGAGAAGTGCCGTCGGCACCACGAGCGGCAGAGAAGCAGACGGCGAGCCGCGGATG
TGCCCGACCCGGAACTCGGCGACCCGGCCCGCCGGCCGTTGAACGGGGCCATGTACTACGGCAGCGGCTG
TCGCTTCGACACGGTGGAAATGGTGGACGAGACGAGACCCGCGCCGCCGGCGCTGTCATCGCCCGAAACC
GGCGACGATAGCAACGACGACGCGGTTGCCGGCGGAGGTGCTGGCGGGGTAACATCATCCGCGACTCGTA
CGACGTCGTCGAACGCGCTGCTGCCAGAATGGATGGATGCGGTACATGTGGCGGTCCAAGCCGCCGTTCA
AGCGACCGTGCAAGTAAGTGGCCCGCGGGAGAACGCCGTATCTCCCGCTACGGGCGGTGGCGGTGATTAT
AAAGATGATGATGATAAAGGGGCAGACTACAAGGACGACGACGACAAGGAATTCGACTACAAGGACGACG
ACGACAAGTAAGGATCCAATTCCGCCCCTCTCCCTCCCCCCCCCCTAACGTTACTGGCCGAAGCCGCTTG
GAATAAGGCCGGTGTGCGTTTGTCTATATGTTATTTTCCACCATATTGCCGTCTTTTGGCAATGTGAGGG
CCCGGAAACCTGGCCCTGTCTTCTTGACGAGCATTCCTAGGGGTCTTTCCCCTCTCGCCAAAGGAATGCA
AGGTCTGTTGAATGTCGTGAAGGAAGCAGTTCCTCTGGAAGCTTCTTGAAGACAAACAACGTCTGTAGCG
ACCCTTTGCAGGCAGCGGAACCCCCCACCTGGCGACAGGTGCCTCTGCGGCCAAAAGCCACGTGTATAAG
ATACACCTGCAAAGGCGGCACAACCCCAGTGCCACGTTGTGAGTTGGATAGTTGTGGAAAGAGTCAAATG
GCTCTCCTCAAGCGTATTCAACAAGGGGCTGAAGGATGCCCAGAAGGTACCCCATTGTATGGGATCTGAT
CTGGGGCCTCGGTGCACATGCTTTACATGTGTTTAGTCGAGGTTAAAAAACGTCTAGGCCCCCCGAACCA
CGGGGACGTGGTTTTCCTTTGAAAAACACGATGATAATATGGCCACAACCATGGTGAGCAAGGGCGAGGA
GCTGTTCACCGGGGTGGTGCCCATCCTGGTCGAGCTGGACGGCGACGTAAACGGCCACAAGTTCAGCGTG
TCCGGCGAGGGCGAGGGCGATGCCACCTACGGCAAGCTGACCCTGAAGTTCATCTGCACCACCGGCAAGC
TGCCCGTGCCCTGGCCCACCCTCGTGACCACCCTGACCTACGGCGTGCAGTGCTTCAGCCGCTACCCCGA
CCACATGAAGCAGCACGACTTCTTCAAGTCCGCCATGCCCGAAGGCTACGTCCAGGAGCGCACCATCTTC
TTCAAGGACGACGGCAACTACAAGACCCGCGCCGAGGTGAAGTTCGAGGGCGACACCCTGGTGAACCGCA
TCGAGCTGAAGGGCATCGACTTCAAGGAGGACGGCAACATCCTGGGGCACAAGCTGGAGTACAACTACAA
CAGCCACAACGTCTATATCATGGCCGACAAGCAGAAGAACGGCATCAAGGTGAACTTCAAGATCCGCCAC
AACATCGAGGACGGCAGCGTGCAGCTCGCCGACCACTACCAGCAGAACACCCCCATCGGCGACGGCCCCG
TGCTGCTGCCCGACAACCACTACCTGAGCACCCAGTCCGCCCTGAGCAAAGACCCCAACGAGAAGCGCGA
TCACATGGTCCTGCTGGAGTTCGTGACCGCCGCCGGGATCACTCTCGGCATGGACGAGCTGTACAAGTCT
AGATAAGTCGACAATCAACCTCTGGATTACAAAATTTGTGAAAGATTGACTGGTATTCTTAACTATGTTG
CTCCTTTTACGCTATGTGGATACGCTGCTTTAATGCCTTTGTATCATGCTATTGCTTCCCGTATGGCTTT
CATTTTCTCCTCCTTGTATAAATCCTGGTTGCTGTCTCTTTATGAGGAGTTGTGGCCCGTTGTCAGGCAA
CGTGGCGTGGTGTGCACTGTGTTTGCTGACGCAACCCCCACTGGTTGGGGCATTGCCACCACCTGTCAGC
TCCTTTCCGGGACTTTCGCTTTCCCCCTCCCTATTGCCACGGCGGAACTCATCGCCGCCTGCCTTGCCCG
CTGCTGGACAGGGGCTCGGCTGTTGGGCACTGACAATTCCGTGGTGTTGTCGGGGAAATCATCGTCCTTT
CCTTGGCTGCTCGCCTGTGTTGCCACCTGGATTCTGCGCGGGACGTCCTTCTGCTACGTCCCTTCGGCCC
TCAATCCAGCGGACCTTCCTTCCCGCGGCCTGCTGCCGGCTCTGCGGCCTCTTCCGCGTCTTCGCCTTCG
CCCTCAGACGAGTCGGATCTCCCTTTGGGCCGCCTCCCCGCCTGGTACCTTTAAGACCAATGACTTACAA
GGCAGCTGTAGATCTTAGCCACTTTTTAAAAGAAAAGGGGGGACTGGAAGGGCTAATTCACTCCCAACGA
AAATAAGATCTGCTTTTTGCTTGTACTGGGTCTCTCTGGTTAGACCAGATCTGAGCCTGGGAGCTCTCTG
GCTAACTAGGGAACCCACTGCTTAAGCCTCAATAAAGCTTGCCTTGAGTGCTTCAAGTAGTGTGTGCCCG
TCTGTTGTGTGACTCTGGTAACTAGAGATCCCTCAGACCCTTTTAGTCAGTGTGGAAAATCTCTAGCAGT
AGTAGTTCATGTCATCTTATTATTCAGTATTTATAACTTGCAAAGAAATGAATATCAGAGAGTGAGAGGA
ACTTGTTTATTGCAGCTTATAATGGTTACAAATAAAGCAATAGCATCACAAATTTCACAAATAAAGCATT
TTTTTCACTGCATTCTAGTTGTGGTTTGTCCAAACTCATCAATGTATCTTATCATGTCTGGCTCTAGCTA
TCCCGCCCCTAACTCCGCCCAGTTCCGCCCATTCTCCGCCCCATGGCTGACTAATTTTTTTTATTTATGC
AGAGGCCGAGGCCGCCTCGGCCTCTGAGCTATTCCAGAAGTAGTGAGGAGGCTTTTTTGGAGGCCTAGAC
TTTTGCAGAGACGGCCCAAATTCGTAATCATGGTCATAGCTGTTTCCTGTGTGAAATTGTTATCCGCTCA
CAATTCCACACAACATACGAGCCGGAAGCATAAAGTGTAAAGCCTGGGGTGCCTAATGAGTGAGCTAACT
CACATTAATTGCGTTGCGCTCACTGCCCGCTTTCCAGTCGGGAAACCTGTCGTGCCAGCTGCATTAATGA
ATCGGCCAACGCGCGGGGAGAGGCGGTTTGCGTATTGGGCGCTCTTCCGCTTCCTCGCTCACTGACTCGC
TGCGCTCGGTCGTTCGGCTGCGGCGAGCGGTATCAGCTCACTCAAAGGCGGTAATACGGTTATCCACAGA
ATCAGGGGATAACGCAGGAAAGAACATGTGAGCAAAAGGCCAGCAAAAGGCCAGGAACCGTAAAAAGGCC
GCGTTGCTGGCGTTTTTCCATAGGCTCCGCCCCCCTGACGAGCATCACAAAAATCGACGCTCAAGTCAGA
GGTGGCGAAACCCGACAGGACTATAAAGATACCAGGCGTTTCCCCCTGGAAGCTCCCTCGTGCGCTCTCC
TGTTCCGACCCTGCCGCTTACCGGATACCTGTCCGCCTTTCTCCCTTCGGGAAGCGTGGCGCTTTCTCAT
AGCTCACGCTGTAGGTATCTCAGTTCGGTGTAGGTCGTTCGCTCCAAGCTGGGCTGTGTGCACGAACCCC
CCGTTCAGCCCGACCGCTGCGCCTTATCCGGTAACTATCGTCTTGAGTCCAACCCGGTAAGACACGACTT
ATCGCCACTGGCAGCAGCCACTGGTAACAGGATTAGCAGAGCGAGGTATGTAGGCGGTGCTACAGAGTTC
TTGAAGTGGTGGCCTAACTACGGCTACACTAGAAGGACAGTATTTGGTATCTGCGCTCTGCTGAAGCCAG
TTACCTTCGGAAAAAGAGTTGGTAGCTCTTGATCCGGCAAACAAACCACCGCTGGTAGCGGTGGTTTTTT
TGTTTGCAAGCAGCAGATTACGCGCAGAAAAAAAGGATCTCAAGAAGATCCTTTGATCTTTTCTACGGGG
TCTGACGCTCAGTGGAACGAAAACTCACGTTAAGGGATTTTGGTCATGAGATTATCAAAAAGGATCTTCA
CCTAGATCCTTTTAAATTAAAAATGAAGTTTTAAATCAATCTAAAGTATATATGAGTAAACTTGGTCTGA
CAGTTACCAATGCTTAATCAGTGAGGCACCTATCTCAGCGATCTGTCTATTTCGTTCATCCATAGTTGCC
TGACTCCCCGTCGTGTAGATAACTACGATACGGGAGGGCTTACCATCTGGCCCCAGTGCTGCAATGATAC
CGCGAGACCCACGCTCACCGGCTCCAGATTTATCAGCAATAAACCAGCCAGCCGGAAGGGCCGAGCGCAG
AAGTGGTCCTGCAACTTTATCCGCCTCCATCCAGTCTATTAATTGTTGCCGGGAAGCTAGAGTAAGTAGT
TCGCCAGTTAATAGTTTGCGCAACGTTGTTGCCATTGCTACAGGCATCGTGGTGTCACGCTCGTCGTTTG
GTATGGCTTCATTCAGCTCCGGTTCCCAACGATCAAGGCGAGTTACATGATCCCCCATGTTGTGCAAAAA
AGCGGTTAGCTCCTTCGGTCCTCCGATCGTTGTCAGAAGTAAGTTGGCCGCAGTGTTATCACTCATGGTT
ATGGCAGCACTGCATAATTCTCTTACTGTCATGCCATCCGTAAGATGCTTTTCTGTGACTGGTGAGTACT
CAACCAAGTCATTCTGAGAATAGTGTATGCGGCGACCGAGTTGCTCTTGCCCGGCGTCAATACGGGATAA
TACCGCGCCACATAGCAGAACTTTAAAAGTGCTCATCATTGGAAAACGTTCTTCGGGGCGAAAACTCTCA
AGGATCTTACCGCTGTTGAGATCCAGTTCGATGTAACCCACTCGTGCACCCAACTGATCTTCAGCATCTT
TTACTTTCACCAGCGTTTCTGGGTGAGCAAAAACAGGAAGGCAAAATGCCGCAAAAAAGGGAATAAGGGC
GACACGGAAATGTTGAATACTCATACTCTTCCTTTTTCAATATTATTGAAGCATTTATCAGGGTTATTGT
CTCATGAGCGGATACATATTTGAATGTATTTAGAAAAATAAACAAATAGGGGTTCCGCGCACATTTCCCC
GAAAAGTGCCACCTGACGTCTAAGAAACCATTATTATCATGACATTAACCTATAAAAATAGGCGTATCAC
GAGGCCCTTTCGTCTCGCGCGTTTCGGTGATGACGGTGAAAACCTCTGACACATGCAGCTCCCGGAGACG
GTCACAGCTTGTCTGTAAGCGGATGCCGGGAGCAGACAAGCCCGTCAGGGCGCGTCAGCGGGTGTTGGCG
GGTGTCGGGGCTGGCTTAACTATGCGGCATCAGAGCAGATTGTACTGAGAGTGCACCATATGCGGTGTGA
AATACCGCACAGATGCGTAAGGAGAAAATACCGCATCAGGCGCCATTCGCCATTCAGGCTGCGCAACTGT
TGGGAAGGGCGATCGGTGCGGGCCTCTTCGCTATTACGCCAGCTGGCGAAAGGGGGATGTGCTGCAAGGC
GATTAAGTTGGGTAACGCCAGGGTTTTCCCAGTCACGACGTTGTAAAACGACGGCCAGTGCCAAGCTG
Features (pLannotate 1.2.2; 30 found; start..end, strand, type, name):
      6..227     +  promoter       RSV promoter: Rous sarcoma virus enhancer/promoter
    234..414     +  LTR            5' LTR (truncated): truncated 5' long terminal repeat (LTR) from HIV-1
    458..583     +  misc_feature   HIV-1 Ψ: packaging signal of human immunodeficiency virus type 1
    567..905     +  CDS            HIV-1 gag (fragment): gag protein from human immunodeficiency virus 1; gag
   1025..1361    +  ncRNA          RRE: Accession: RF00036 - HIV Rev response element
   1397..1786    +  CDS            env (fragment): ENV_HV1H2 - Experimental evidence at protein level: Swiss-Prot protein existence level 1. [Transmembrane protein gp41]: Acts as a class I viral fusion protein. Under the current model, the protein has at least 3 conformational states: pre-fusion native state, pre-hairpin intermediate state, and post-fusion hairpin state. During fusion of viral and target intracellular membranes, the coiled coil regions (heptad repeats) assume a trimer-of-hairpins structure, positioning the fusion peptide in close proximity to the C-terminal region of the ectodomain. The formation of this structure appears to d
   1798..1915    +  misc_feature   cPPT/CTS: central polypurine tract and central termination sequence of HIV-1
   1928..2004    +  enhancer       CMV enhancer (fragment): human cytomegalovirus immediate early enhancer
   2005..2208    +  promoter       CMV promoter: human cytomegalovirus (CMV) immediate early promoter
   2294..2782    +  CDS            UL136 (fragment): UL136_HCMVM - Experimental evidence at protein level: Swiss-Prot protein existence level 1. From Human cytomegalovirus (strain Merlin) (HHV-5) (Human herpesvirus 5).
   2791..2811    +  CDS            3xFLAG (fragment): three tandem FLAG® epitope tags, followed by an enterokinase cleavage site
   2828..2848    +  CDS            FLAG (fragment): FLAG® epitope tag, followed by an enterokinase cleavage site
   2858..2878    +  CDS            FLAG (fragment): FLAG® epitope tag, followed by an enterokinase cleavage site
   2895..3467    +  misc_feature   IRES: internal ribosome entry site (IRES) of the encephalomyocarditis virus (EMCV)
   3481..4197    +  CDS            EGFP: EGFP is a basic (constitutively fluorescent) green fluorescent protein published in 1996, derived from Aequorea victoria. It is reported to be a rapidly-maturing weak dimer with moderate acid sensitivity.
   4213..4801    +  misc_feature   WPRE: woodchuck hepatitis virus posttranscriptional regulatory element
   4796..4903    +  CDS            nef (fragment): NEF_SIVS4 - Experimental evidence at protein level: Swiss-Prot protein existence level 1. Interferes with TCR signaling from the cell membrane. Interacts with CD247/TCRZ (TCR zeta chain) and exert potent down- regulation of cell surface TCR/CD3 complexes. From Simian immunodeficiency virus (isolate F236/smH4) (SIV-sm) (Simian immunodeficiency virus sooty mangabey monkey).
   4928..5108    +  LTR            5' LTR (truncated): truncated 5' long terminal repeat (LTR) from HIV-1
   5180..5301    +  polyA_signal   SV40 poly(A) signal: SV40 polyadenylation signal
   5320..5455    +  rep_origin     SV40 ori: SV40 origin of replication
   5517..5533    -  protein_bind   lac operator: The lac repressor binds to the lac operator to inhibit transcription in E. coli. This inhibition can be relieved by adding lactose or isopropyl-β-D-thiogalactopyranoside (IPTG). lac repressor encoded by lacI
   5541..5571    -  promoter       lac promoter: promoter for the E. coli lac operon
   5586..5607    -  protein_bind   CAP binding site: CAP binding activates transcription in the presence of cAMP. E. coli catabolite activator protein
   5620..5712    -  CDS            lacI (fragment): lac repressor; lacI; The lac repressor binds to the lac operator to inhibit transcription in E. coli. This inhibition can be relieved by adding lactose or isopropyl-β-D-thiogalactopyranoside (IPTG).
   5895..6483    -  rep_origin     ori: high-copy-number ColE1/pMB1/pBR322/pUC origin of replication
   6654..7514    -  CDS            AmpR: β-lactamase; bla; confers resistance to ampicillin, carbenicillin, and related antibiotics
   7515..7619    -  promoter       AmpR promoter: bla
   7714..7749    +  CDS            rop (fragment): Rop protein, which maintains plasmids at low copy number; rop
   7851..7950    +  misc_feature   bom (fragment): basis of mobility region from pBR322
   7956..8110    -  CDS            lacZα (fragment): LacZα fragment of β-galactosidase; lacZ fragment
