[The description below was written by a language model from this plasmid's Addgene catalogue record and pLannotate feature annotations shown in this document.]
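Description:
pCIG1_UL136_25kDa_Myc is a third-generation-style HIV-1 lentiviral transfer plasmid, also usable for direct mammalian expression, built on the pCIG1 backbone. It is propagated in E. coli through a high-copy ColE1/pUC-type origin with ampicillin selection (AmpR). The viral portion has an RSV promoter fused to a truncated 5' LTR, which drives genomic RNA production in packaging cells. This is followed by the Ψ packaging signal with a gag fragment, the Rev response element, the cPPT/CTS, a WPRE and a truncated 3' LTR backed by an SV40 poly(A) signal. An SV40 origin is also present.

The internal cassette uses the human CMV immediate-early enhancer/promoter to transcribe a bicistronic message. This message encodes a truncated UL136 open reading frame from human cytomegalovirus strain TB40/E, then an EMCV IRES and EGFP, so green fluorescence marks transfected or transduced cells. The UL136 insert lacks amino acids 1–77 and carries M100A and M128A substitutions. These remove the internal initiating methionines used for other isoforms, so only the 25 kDa isoform is made.

Although the plasmid name says "Myc", both the catalogue entry and the feature annotation indicate a C-terminal 3xFLAG tag on the insert, and no Myc epitope is annotated. The deposited full sequence (8,118 nt) is also somewhat longer than the listed total size of about 7,900 bp. The construct is intended for expressing a single UL136 isoform in mammalian cells, to study the distinct roles of the multiple UL136 proteins in HCMV replication.
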