Addgene plasmid #74954: pCIG1_UL136_25kDa_Myc
Purpose: Plasmid for mammalian expression of HCMV protein UL136. Expresses only the 25kda isoform of UL136. Also expresses EGFP.
Depositing lab: Felicia Goodrum. Depositing organization: University of Arizona. Publication: Complex expression of the UL136 gene of human cytomegalovirus results in multiple protein isoforms with unique roles in replication. Caviness K, Cicchini L, Rak M, Umashankar M, Goodrum F. J Virol. 2014 Dec;88(24):14412-25. doi: 10.1128/JVI.02711-14. Epub 2014 Oct 8. PubMed 25297993.
Backbone
  Vector backbone: pCIG1
  Backbone size w/o insert (bp): 7535
  Total vector size (bp): 7900
  Vector type: Mammalian Expression, Lentiviral
Growth in bacteria
  Bacterial resistance: Ampicillin, 100 μg/mL
  Growth temperature: 37°C
  Growth strain: NEB Stable
  Copy number: Unknown
Gene/Insert
  Gene/Insert name: UL136 (alt name: HCMV UL136 protein, subcloned from TB40E)
  Species: Human Cytomegalovirus strain TB40/E
  Insert size (bp): 591
  Mutation: delta 1-77, M100A M128A
  GenBank ID: ABV71655.1 EF999921.1
  Entrez Gene: UL136 (a.k.a. HHV5wtgp125)
  Promoter: CMV, Lentiviral LTR
  Tag / fusion protein: 3xFLAG (GGGGDYKDDDDKGADYKDDDDKEFDYKDDDDK) (C terminal on insert)
  Cloning method: Restriction Enzyme; 5′ cloning site BamHI (not destroyed); 3′ cloning site EcoRI (not destroyed)
  Sequencing primers: 5′ CMV-F; 3′ pCDH-rev
Terms and licenses: Academic/Nonprofit Terms; Industry Terms: Not Available to Industry
Depositor comments: Cloned by Dr. Katie Caviness. Expresses ONLY the 25kda isoform, expression of all other isoforms has been suppressed by mutating initiating methionine residues to alanine. Amino acids 1-77 are not present in this clone.
How to cite: pCIG1_UL136_25kDa_Myc was a gift from Felicia Goodrum (Addgene plasmid # 74954 ; http://n2t.net/addgene:74954 ; RRID:Addgene_74954)
