>Addgene plasmid #74954 | pCIG1_UL136_25kDa_Myc | addgene partial sequence | sequence record 145808 | CMV-F 5'-CGCAAATGGGCGGTAGGCGTG-3'
AGCAGAGCTCGTTTAGTGAACCGTCAGATCGCCTGGAGACGCCATCCACGCTGTTTTGACCTCCATAGAA
GATTCTAGAGCTAGCGAATTCACCATGATTATGGCCATCGGCGCGCTCATCGCGTACTTAAGATATTACC
ACCAGGACAGTTGGCGAGACGCGCTCCACGATCTATTTTGCGGCTGTCATTATCCTGAGAAGTGCCGTCG
GCACCACGAGCGGCAGAGAAGCAGACGGCGAGCCGCGGATGTGCCCGACCCGGAACTCGGCGACCCGGCC
CGCCGGCCGTTGAACGGGGCCATGTACTACGGCAGCGGCTGTCGCTTCGACACGGTGGAAATGGTGGACG
AGACGAGACCCGCGCCGCCGGCGCTGTCATCGCCCGAAACCGGCGACGATAGCAACGACGACGCGGTTGC
CGGCGGAGGTGCTGGCGGGGTAACATCATCCGCGACTCGTACGACGTCGTCGAACGCGCTGCTGCCAGAA
TGGATGGATGCGGTACATGTGGCGGTCCAAGCCGCCGTTCAAGCGACCGTGCAAGTAAGTGGCCCGCGGG
AGAACGCCGTATCTCCCGCTACGGGCGGTGGCGGTGATTATAAAGATGATGATGATAAAGGGGCAGACTA
CAAGGACGACGACGACAAGGAATTCGACTACAAGGACGACGACGACAAGTAAGGATCCAATTC
